>Addgene plasmid #77838 | PHKA1 gRNA (BRDN0001144977) | addgene full sequence | sequence record 188504 | Addgene Assembled Sequence
CCCGGGTGCAAAGATGGATAAAGTTTTAAACAGAGAGGAATCTTTGCAGCTAATGGACCTTCTAGGTCTT
GAAAGGAGTGGGAATTGGCTCCGGTGCCCGTCAGTGGGCAGAGCGCACATCGCCCACAGTCCCCGAGAAG
TTGGGGGGAGGGGTCGGCAATTGATCCGGTGCCTAGAGAAGGTGGCGCGGGGTAAACTGGGAAAGTGATG
TCGTGTACTGGCTCCGCCTTTTTCCCGAGGGTGGGGGAGAACCGTATATAAGTGCAGTAGTCGCCGTGAA
CGTTCTTTTTCGCAACGGGTTTGCCGCCAGAACACAGGTAAGTGCCGTGTGTGGTTCCCGCGGGCCTGGC
CTCTTTACGGGTTATGGCCCTTGCGTGCCTTGAATTACTTCCACCTGGCTGCAGTACGTGATTCTTGATC
CCGAGCTTCGGGTTGGAAGTGGGTGGGAGAGTTCGAGGCCTTGCGCTTAAGGAGCCCCTTCGCCTCGTGC
TTGAGTTGAGGCCTGGCCTGGGCGCTGGGGCCGCCGCGTGCGAATCTGGTGGCACCTTCGCGCCTGTCTC
GCTGCTTTCGATAAGTCTCTAGCCATTTAAAATTTTTGATGACCTGCTGCGACGCTTTTTTTCTGGCAAG
ATAGTCTTGTAAATGCGGGCCAAGATCTGCACACTGGTATTTCGGTTTTTGGGGCCGCGGGCGGCGACGG
GGCCCGTGCGTCCCAGCGCACATGTTCGGCGAGGCGGGGCCTGCGAGCGCGGCCACCGAGAATCGGACGG
GGGTAGTCTCAAGCTGGCCGGCCTGCTCTGGTGCCTGGCCTCGCGCCGCCGTGTATCGCCCCGCCCTGGG
CGGCAAGGCTGGCCCGGTCGGCACCAGTTGCGTGAGCGGAAAGATGGCCGCTTCCCGGCCCTGCTGCAGG
GAGCTCAAAATGGAGGACGCGGCGCTCGGGAGAGCGGGCGGGTGAGTCACCCACACAAAGGAAAAGGGCC
TTTCCGTCCTCAGCCGTCGCTTCATGTGACTCCACGGAGTACCGGGCGCCGTCCAGGCACCTCGATTAGT
TCTCGAGCTTTTGGAGTACGTCGTCTTTAGGTTGGGGGGAGGGGTTTTATGCGATGGAGTTTCCCCACAC
TGAGTGGGTGGAGACTGAAGTTAGGCCAGCTTGGCACTTGATGTAATTCTCCTTGGAATTTGCCCTTTTT
GAGTTTGGATCTTGGTTCATTCTCAAGCCTCAGACAGTGGTTCAAAGTTTTTTTCTTCCATTTCAGGTGT
CGTGACGTACGGCCACCATGACCGAGTACAAGCCCACGGTGCGCCTCGCCACCCGCGACGACGTCCCCAG
GGCCGTACGCACCCTCGCCGCCGCGTTCGCCGACTACCCCGCCACGCGCCACACCGTCGATCCGGACCGC
CACATCGAGCGGGTCACCGAGCTGCAAGAACTCTTCCTCACGCGCGTCGGGCTCGACATCGGCAAGGTGT
GGGTCGCGGACGACGGCGCCGCCGTGGCGGTCTGGACCACGCCGGAGAGCGTCGAAGCGGGGGCGGTGTT
CGCCGAGATCGGCCCGCGCATGGCCGAGTTGAGCGGTTCCCGGCTGGCCGCGCAGCAACAGATGGAAGGC
CTCCTGGCGCCGCACCGGCCCAAGGAGCCCGCGTGGTTCCTGGCCACCGTCGGAGTCTCGCCCGACCACC
AGGGCAAGGGTCTGGGCAGCGCCGTCGTGCTCCCCGGAGTGGAGGCGGCCGAGCGCGCCGGGGTGCCCGC
CTTCCTGGAGACCTCCGCGCCCCGCAACCTCCCCTTCTACGAGCGGCTCGGCTTCACCGTCACCGCCGAC
GTCGAGGTGCCCGAAGGACCGCGCACCTGGTGCATGACCCGCAAGCCCGGTGCCTGAACGCGTTAAGTCG
ACAATCAACCTCTGGATTACAAAATTTGTGAAAGATTGACTGGTATTCTTAACTATGTTGCTCCTTTTAC
GCTATGTGGATACGCTGCTTTAATGCCTTTGTATCATGCTATTGCTTCCCGTATGGCTTTCATTTTCTCC
TCCTTGTATAAATCCTGGTTGCTGTCTCTTTATGAGGAGTTGTGGCCCGTTGTCAGGCAACGTGGCGTGG
TGTGCACTGTGTTTGCTGACGCAACCCCCACTGGTTGGGGCATTGCCACCACCTGTCAGCTCCTTTCCGG
GACTTTCGCTTTCCCCCTCCCTATTGCCACGGCGGAACTCATCGCCGCCTGCCTTGCCCGCTGCTGGACA
GGGGCTCGGCTGTTGGGCACTGACAATTCCGTGGTGTTGTCGGGGAAATCATCGTCCTTTCCTTGGCTGC
TCGCCTGTGTTGCCACCTGGATTCTGCGCGGGACGTCCTTCTGCTACGTCCCTTCGGCCCTCAATCCAGC
GGACCTTCCTTCCCGCGGCCTGCTGCCGGCTCTGCGGCCTCTTCCGCGTCTTCGCCTTCGCCCTCAGACG
AGTCGGATCTCCCTTTGGGCCGCCTCCCCGCGTCGACTTTAAGACCAATGACTTACAAGGCAGCTGTAGA
TCTTAGCCACTTTTTAAAAGAAAAGGGGGGACTGGAAGGGCTAATTCACTCCCAACGAAGACAAGATCTG
CTTTTTGCTTGTACTGGGTCTCTCTGGTTAGACCAGATCTGAGCCTGGGAGCTCTCTGGCTAACTAGGGA
ACCCACTGCTTAAGCCTCAATAAAGCTTGCCTTGAGTGCTTCAAGTAGTGTGTGCCCGTCTGTTGTGTGA
CTCTGGTAACTAGAGATCCCTCAGACCCTTTTAGTCAGTGTGGAAAATCTCTAGCAGTACGTATAGTAGT
TCATGTCATCTTATTATTCAGTATTTATAACTTGCAAAGAAATGAATATCAGAGAGTGAGAGGAACTTGT
TTATTGCAGCTTATAATGGTTACAAATAAAGCAATAGCATCACAAATTTCACAAATAAAGCATTTTTTTC
ACTGCATTCTAGTTGTGGTTTGTCCAAACTCATCAATGTATCTTATCATGTCTGGCTCTAGCTATCCCGC
CCCTAACTCCGCCCATCCCGCCCCTAACTCCGCCCAGTTCCGCCCATTCTCCGCCCCATGGCTGACTAAT
TTTTTTTATTTATGCAGAGGCCGAGGCCGCCTCGGCCTCTGAGCTATTCCAGAAGTAGTGAGGAGGCTTT
TTTGGAGGCCTAGGGACGTACCCAATTCGCCCTATAGTGAGTCGTATTACGCGCGCTCACTGGCCGTCGT
TTTACAACGTCGTGACTGGGAAAACCCTGGCGTTACCCAACTTAATCGCCTTGCAGCACATCCCCCTTTC
GCCAGCTGGCGTAATAGCGAAGAGGCCCGCACCGATCGCCCTTCCCAACAGTTGCGCAGCCTGAATGGCG
AATGGG
[124 nt withheld, positions 3367-3490]
C
[91 nt withheld, positions 3492-3582]
A
[49 nt withheld, positions 3584-3632]
CCTTTGACGTTGGAGTCCACGTTCTTT
[37 nt withheld, positions 3660-3696]
ACCCTATCTCGGTCTATTCTTTTGATTTATAAGGGATTTTGCCGATTTCGGCCTATTGGTTAAAAAATGA
GCTGATTTAACAAAAATTTAACGCGAATTTTAACAAAATATTAACGCTTACAATTTAGGTGGCACTTTTC
GGGGAAATGTGCGCGGAACCCCTATTTGTTTATTTTTCTAAATACATTCAAATATGTATCCGCTCATGAG
ACAATAACCCTGATAAATGCTTCAATAATATTGAAAAAGGAAGAGTATGAGTATTCAACATTTCCGTGTC
GCCCTTATTCCCTTTTTTGCGGCATTTTGCCTTCCTGTTTTTGCTCACCCAGAAACGCTGGTGAAAGTAA
AAGATGCTGAAGATCAGTTGGGTGCACGAGTGGGTTACATCGAACTGGATCTCAACAGCGGTAAGATCCT
TGAGAGTTTTCGCCCCGAAGAACGTTTTCCAATGATGAGCACTTTTAAAGTTCTGCTATGTGGCGCGGTA
TTATCCCGTATTGACGCCGGGCAAGAGCAACTCGGTCGCCGCATACACTATTCTCAGAATGACTTGGTTG
AGTACTCACCAGTCACAGAAAAGCATCTTACGGATGGCATGACAGTAAGAGAATTATGCAGTGCTGCCAT
AACCATGAGTGATAACACTGCGGCCAACTTACTTCTGACAACGATCGGAGGACCGAAGGAGCTAACCGCT
TTTTTGCACAACATGGGGGATCATGTAACTCGCCTTGATCGTTGGGAACCGGAGCTGAATGAAGCCATAC
CAAACGACGAGCGTGACACCACGATGCCTGTAGCAATGGCAACAACGTTGCGCAAACTATTAACTGGCGA
ACTACTTACTCTAGCTTCCCGGCAACAATTAATAGACTGGATGGAGGCGGATAAAGTTGCAGGACCACTT
CTGCGCTCGGCCCTTCCGGCTGGCTGGTTTATTGCTGATAAATCTGGAGCCGGTGAGCGTGGGTCTCGCG
GTATCATTGCAGCACTGGGGCCAGATGGTAAGCCCTCCCGTATCGTAGTTATCTACACGACGGGGAGTCA
GGCAACTATGGATGAACGAAATAGACAGATCGCTGAGATAGGTGCCTCACTGATTAAGCATTGGTAACTG
TCAGACCAAGTTTACTCATATATACTTTAGATTGATTTAAAACTTCATTTTTAATTTAAAAGGATCTAGG
TGAAGATCCTTTTTGATAATCTCATGACCAAAATCCCTTAACGTGAGTTTTCGTTCCACTGAGCGTCAGA
CCCCGTAGAAAAGATCAAAGGATCTTCTTGAGATCCTTTTTTTCTGCGCGTAATCTGCTGCTTGCAAACA
AAAAAACCACCGCTACCAGCGGTGGTTTGTTTGCCGGATCAAGAGCTACCAACTCTTTTTCCGAAGGTAA
CTGGCTTCAGCAGAGCGCAGATACCAAATACTGTTCTTCTAGTGTAGCCGTAGTTAGGCCACCACTTCAA
GAACTCTGTAGCACCGCCTACATACCTCGCTCTGCTAATCCTGTTACCAGTGGCTGCTGCCAGTGGCGAT
AAGTCGTGTCTTACCGGGTTGGACTCAAGACGATAGTTACCGGATAAGGCGCAGCGGTCGGGCTGAACGG
GGGGTTCGTGCACACAGCCCAGCTTGGAGCGAACGACCTACACCGAACTGAGATACCTACAGCGTGAGCT
ATGAGAAAGCGCCACGCTTCCCGAAGGGAGAAAGGCGGACAGGTATCCGGTAAGCGGCAGGGTCGGAACA
GGAGAGCGCACGAGGGAGCTTCCAGGGGGAAACGCCTGGTATCTTTATAGTCCTGTCGGGTTTCGCCACC
TCTGACTTGAGCGTCGATTTTTGTGATGCTCGTCAGGGGGGCGGAGCCTATGGAAAAACGCCAGCAACGC
GGCCTTTTTACGGTTCCTGGCCTTTTGCTGGCCTTTTGCTCACATGTTCTTTCCTGCGTTATCCCCTGAT
TCTGTGGATAACCGTATTACCGCCTTTGAGTGAGCTGATACCGCTCGCCGCAGCCGAACGACCGAGCGCA
GCGAGTCAGTGAGCGAGGAAGCGGAAGAGCGCCCAATACGCAAACCGCCTCTCCCCGCGCGTTGGCCGAT
TCATTAATGCAGCTGGCACGACAGGTTTCCCGACTGGAAAGCGGGCAGTGAGCGCAACGCAATTAATGTG
AGTTAGCTCACTCATTAGGCACCCCAGGCTTTACACTTTATGCTTCCGGCTCGTATGTTGTGTGGAATTG
TGAGCGGATAACAATTTCACACAGGAAACAGCTATGACCATGATTACGCCAAGCGCGCAATTAACCCTCA
CTAAAGGGAACAAAAGCTGGAGCTGCAAGCTTAATGTAGTCTTATGCAATACTCTTGTAGTCTTGCAACA
TGGTAACGATGAGTTAGCAACATGCCTTACAAGGAGAGAAAAAGCACCGTGCATGCCGATTGGTGGAAGT
AAGGTGGTACGATCGTGCCTTATTAGGAAGGCAACAGACGGGTCTGACATGGATTGGACGAACCACTGAA
TTGCCGCATTGCAGAGATATTGTATTTAAGTGCCTAGCTCGATACATAAACGGGTCTCTCTGGTTAGACC
AGATCTGAGCCTGGGAGCTCTCTGGCTAACTAGGGAACCCACTGCTTAAGCCTCAATAAAGCTTGCCTTG
AGTGCTTCAAGTAGTGTGTGCCCGTCTGTTGTGTGACTCTGGTAACTAGAGATCCCTCAGACCCTTTTAG
TCAGTGTGGAAAATCTCTAGCAGTGGCGCCCGAACAGGGACTTGAAAGCGAAAGGGAAACCAGAGGAGCT
CTCTCGACGCAGGACTCGGCTTGCTGAAGCGCGCACGGCAAGAGGCGAGGGGCGGCGACTGGTGAGTACG
CCAAAAATTTTGACTAGCGGAGGCTAGAAGGAGAGAGATGGGTGCGAGAGCGTCAGTATTAAGCGGGGGA
GAATTAGATCGCGATGGGAAAAAATTCGGTTAAGGCCAGGGGGAAAGAAAAAATATAAATTAAAACATAT
AGTATGGGCAAGCAGGGAGCTAGAACGATTCGCAGTTAATCCTGGCCTGTTAGAAACATCAGAAGGCTGT
AGACAAATACTGGGACAGCTACAACCATCCCTTCAGACAGGATCAGAAGAACTTAGATCATTATATAATA
CAGTAGCAACCCTCTATTGTGTGCATCAAAGGATAGAGATAAAAGACACCAAGGAAGCTTTAGACAAGAT
AGAGGAAGAGCAAAACAAAAGTAAGACCACCGCACAGCAAGCGGCCGCTGATCTTCAGACCTGGAGGAGG
AGATATGAGGGACAATTGGAGAAGTGAATTATATAAATATAAAGTAGTAAAAATTGAACCATTAGGAGTA
GCACCCACCAAGGCAAAGAGAAGAGTGGTGCAGAGAGAAAAAAGAGCAGTGGGAATAGGAGCTTTGTTCC
TTGGGTTCTTGGGAGCAGCAGGAAGCACTATGGGCGCAGCGTCAATGACGCTGACGGTACAGGCCAGACA
ATTATTGTCTGGTATAGTGCAGCAGCAGAACAATTTGCTGAGGGCTATTGAGGCGCAACAGCATCTGTTG
CAACTCACAGTCTGGGGCATCAAGCAGCTCCAGGCAAGAATCCTGGCTGTGGAAAGATACCTAAAGGATC
AACAGCTCCTGGGGATTTGGGGTTGCTCTGGAAAACTCATTTGCACCACTGCTGTGCCTTGGAATGCTAG
TTGGAGTAATAAATCTCTGGAACAGATTTGGAATCACACGACCTGGATGGAGTGGGACAGAGAAATTAAC
AATTACACAAGCTTAATACACTCCTTAATTGAAGAATCGCAAAACCAGCAAGAAAAGAATGAACAAGAAT
TATTGGAATTAGATAAATGGGCAAGTTTGTGGAATTGGTTTAACATAACAAATTGGCTGTGGTATATAAA
ATTATTCATAATGATAGTAGGAGGCTTGGTAGGTTTAAGAATAGTTTTTGCTGTACTTTCTATAGTGAAT
AGAGTTAGGCAGGGATATTCACCATTATCGTTTCAGACCCACCTCCCAACCCCGAGGGGACCCAGAGAGG
GCCTATTTCCCATGATTCCTTCATATTTGCATATACGATACAAGGCTGTTAGAGAGATAATTAGAATTAA
TTTGACTGTAAACACAAAGATATTAGTACAAAATACGTGACGTAGAAAGTAATAATTTCTTGGGTAGTTT
GCAGTTTTAAAATTATGTTTTAAAATGGACTATCATATGCTTACCGTAACTTGAAAGTATTTCGATTTCT
TGGCTTTATATATCTTGTGGAAAGGACGAAACACCGGGGAAATTGCCTCACATGTGGTTTTAGAGCTAGA
AATAGCAAGTTAAAATAAGGCTAGTCCGTTATCAACTTGAAAAAGTGGCACCGAGTCGGTGCTTTTTTAA
GCTTGGCGTAACTAGATCTTGAGACAAATGGCAGTATTCATCCACAATTTTAAAAGAAAAGGGGGGATTG
GGGGGTACAGTGCAGGGGAAAGAATAGTAGACATAATAGCAACAGACATACAAACTAAAGAATTACAAAA
ACAAATTACAAAAATTCAAAATTTTCGGGTTTATTACAGGGACAGCAGAGATCCACTTTGGCGCCGGCTC
GAGGGGG
Features (pLannotate 1.2.2; 29 found; start..end, strand, type, name):
     14..80      +  CDS            small t antigen (fragment): SV40 (simian virus 40) small t antigen
    106..317     +  promoter       EF-1α core promoter: core promoter for human elongation factor EF-1α
    318..1256    +  intron         EF-1α intron A: intron upstream of the start codon of human EF-1α
   1278..1877    +  CDS            PuroR (fragment): puromycin N-acetyltransferase; pac from Streptomyces; confers resistance to puromycin
   1893..2481    +  misc_feature   WPRE: woodchuck hepatitis virus posttranscriptional regulatory element
   2532..2551    +  misc_feature   cPPT/CTS (fragment): central polypurine tract and central termination sequence of HIV-1
   2553..2786    +  LTR            3' LTR (ΔU3): self-inactivating 3' long terminal repeat (LTR) from HIV-1
   2864..2985    +  polyA_signal   SV40 poly(A) signal: SV40 polyadenylation signal
   3025..3160    +  rep_origin     SV40 ori: SV40 origin of replication
   3181..3199    -  promoter       T7 promoter: promoter for bacteriophage T7 RNA polymerase
   3207..3362    +  CDS            lacZα (fragment): LacZα fragment of β-galactosidase; lacZ fragment
   3367..3795    +  rep_origin     f1 ori (sequence partly withheld): f1 bacteriophage origin of replication; arrow indicates direction of (+) strand synthesis
   3848..3952    +  promoter       AmpR promoter: bla
   3953..4813    +  CDS            AmpR: β-lactamase; bla; confers resistance to ampicillin, carbenicillin, and related antibiotics
   4984..5572    +  rep_origin     ori: high-copy-number ColE1/pMB1/pBR322/pUC origin of replication
   5755..5847    +  CDS            lacI (fragment): lac repressor; lacI; The lac repressor binds to the lac operator to inhibit transcription in E. coli. This inhibition can be relieved by adding lactose or isopropyl-β-D-thiogalactopyranoside (IPTG).
   5860..5881    +  protein_bind   CAP binding site: CAP binding activates transcription in the presence of cAMP. E. coli catabolite activator protein
   5896..5926    +  promoter       lac promoter: promoter for the E. coli lac operon
   5934..5950    +  protein_bind   lac operator: The lac repressor binds to the lac operator to inhibit transcription in E. coli. This inhibition can be relieved by adding lactose or isopropyl-β-D-thiogalactopyranoside (IPTG). lac repressor encoded by lacI
   5995..6013    +  promoter       T3 promoter: promoter for bacteriophage T3 RNA polymerase
   6041..6267    +  promoter       RSV promoter: Rous sarcoma virus enhancer/promoter
   6268..6448    +  LTR            5' LTR (truncated): truncated 5' long terminal repeat (LTR) from HIV-1
   6495..6620    +  misc_feature   HIV-1 Ψ: packaging signal of human immunodeficiency virus type 1
   6604..6967    +  CDS            HIV-1 gag (fragment): gag protein from human immunodeficiency virus 1; gag
   7113..7346    +  misc_feature   RRE: The Rev response element (RRE) of HIV-1 allows for Rev-dependent mRNA export from the nucleus to the cytoplasm.
   7723..7749    +  CDS            Rev (fragment): human immunodeficiency virus 1 (HIV-1) Rev protein; rev; enhances nuclear export of unspliced and incompletely spliced viral mRNAs
   7753..7993    +  promoter       U6 promoter: RNA polymerase III promoter for human U6 snRNA
   8023..8098    +  misc_RNA       gRNA scaffold: guide RNA scaffold for the Streptococcus pyogenes CRISPR/Cas9 system
   8154..8271    +  misc_feature   cPPT/CTS: central polypurine tract and central termination sequence of HIV-1
