[The description below was written by a language model from this plasmid's Addgene catalogue record and pLannotate feature annotations shown in this document.]
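Description:
PHKA1 gRNA (BRDN0001144977) is a third-generation lentiviral CRISPR guide plasmid built on the lentiGuide-Puro backbone, carrying a single guide RNA directed against human PHKA1. The assembled sequence is 8,323 nt. In bacteria it is maintained as a high-copy plasmid through a ColE1/pUC-type origin and selected with ampicillin via the β-lactamase gene. An f1 origin, lac promoter/operator remnants, T3 and T7 promoters and an SV40 origin are also annotated as backbone carry-overs.

The lentiviral portion begins with an RSV promoter fused to a truncated HIV-1 5' LTR, which drives Tat-independent transcription of the viral genome in packaging cells. This is followed by the Ψ packaging signal with a gag fragment, the Rev response element for Rev-dependent nuclear export, and a cPPT/CTS. It ends in a ΔU3 self-inactivating 3' LTR that disables LTR promoter activity after integration.

Two expression units lie between the LTRs. A human U6 RNA polymerase III promoter transcribes the PHKA1-specific spacer joined to the Streptococcus pyogenes gRNA scaffold. An EF-1α core promoter with its intron A drives puromycin N-acetyltransferase, followed by a WPRE to enhance transcript expression, allowing puromycin selection of transduced mammalian cells.

According to the depositor, the guide was designed against three PHKA1 reference transcripts and belongs to a human kinome gRNA collection. The plasmid does not encode Cas9, so it must be used with a separate Cas9 lentiviral vector or in cells that already express Cas9. Its typical use is knockout of PHKA1.
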