Addgene plasmid #77838: PHKA1 gRNA (BRDN0001144977)
Purpose: 3rd generation lentiviral gRNA plasmid targeting human PHKA1
Depositing lab: John Doench & David Root. Depositing organization: Broad Institute. Publication: Optimized sgRNA design to maximize activity and minimize off-target effects of CRISPR-Cas9. Doench JG, Fusi N, Sullender M, Hegde M, Vaimberg EW, Donovan KF, Smith I, Tothova Z, Wilen C, Orchard R, Virgin HW, Listgarten J, Root DE. Nat Biotechnol. 2016 Jan 18. doi: 10.1038/nbt.3437. PubMed 26780180.
Backbone
  Vector backbone: lentiGuide-Puro
  Backbone manufacturer: Zhang Lab (Addgene plasmid # 52963)
  Vector type: Mammalian Expression, Lentiviral, CRISPR
  Selectable markers: Puromycin
Growth in bacteria
  Bacterial resistance: Ampicillin, 100 μg/mL
  Growth temperature: 37°C
  Growth strain: DH5alpha
  Copy number: High Copy
Gene/Insert
  Gene/Insert name: PHKA1 (alt names: PHKA1; NM_001122670.1)
  gRNA/shRNA sequence: GGGAAATTGCCTCACATGTG
  Species: H. sapiens (human)
  Entrez Gene: PHKA1 (a.k.a. PHKA)
  Promoter: hU6
  Cloning method: Unknown
  Sequencing primers: 5′ U6-F; 3′ pS2-R
Terms and licenses: Academic/Nonprofit Terms; Industry Terms: Not Available to Industry
Depositor comments: The gRNA was designed to target the following Genbank reference sequence(s): NM_001122670.1,NM_001172436.1,NM_002637.3. Note that this plasmid does NOT contain Cas9. It should be used in conjunction with lentiCas9-Blast (Addgene #52962) or otherwise with cell lines already expressing Cas9. Browse the full kinome gRNA library at http://www.addgene.org/pooled-library/broadgpp-human-kinome/ or visit http://www.broadinstitute.org/rnai/public/ for detailed protocols and information.
How to cite: PHKA1 gRNA (BRDN0001144977) was a gift from John Doench & David Root (Addgene plasmid # 77838 ; http://n2t.net/addgene:77838 ; RRID:Addgene_77838)
