>Addgene plasmid #77838 | PHKA1 gRNA (BRDN0001144977) | depositor partial sequence | sequence record 145298 | Target Sequence
GGGAAATTGCCTCACATGTG
