>Addgene plasmid #77838 | PHKA1 gRNA (BRDN0001144977) | addgene partial sequence | sequence record 188503 | hU6-F
AGAAAGTAATAATTTCTTGGGTAGTTTGCAGTTTTAAAATTATGTTTTAAAATGGACTATCATATGCTTA
CCGTAACTTGAAAGTATTTCGATTTCTTGGCTTTATATATCTTGTGGAAAGGACGAAACACCGGGGAAAT
TGCCTCACATGTGGTTTTAGAGCTAGAAATAGCAAGTTAAAATAAGGCTAGTCCGTTATCAACTTGAAAA
AGTGGCACCGAGTCGGTGCTTTTTTAAGCTTGGCGTAACTAGATCTTGAGACAAATGGCAGTATTCATCC
ACAATTTTAAAAGAAAAGGGGGGATTGGGGGGTACAGTGCAGGGGAAAGAATAGTAGACATAATAGCAAC
AGACATACAAACTAAAGAATTACAAAAACAAATTACAAAAATTCAAAATTTTCGGGTTTATTACAGGGAC
AGCAGAGATCCACTTTGGCGCCGGCTCGAGGGGGCCCGGGTGCAAAGATGGATAAAGTTTTAAACAGAGA
GGAATCTTTGCAGCTAATGGACCTTCTAGGTCTTGAAAGGAGTGGGAATTGGCTCCGGTGCCCGTCAGTG
GGCAGAGCGC
